Addgene plasmid #60286: pGL4.23 C2_8
Purpose: This plasmid contains a human pancreatic islet inactive enhancer, a minimal promoter and a luc2 gene.
Depositing lab: Jorge Ferrer. Depositing organization: Imperial College London. Publication: Pancreatic islet enhancer clusters enriched in type 2 diabetes risk-associated variants. Pasquali L, Gaulton KJ, Rodriguez-Segui SA, Mularoni L, Miguel-Escalada I, Akerman I, Tena JJ, Moran I, Gomez-Marin C, van de Bunt M, Ponsa-Cobas J, Castro N, Nammo T, Cebola I, Garcia-Hurtado J, Maestro MA, Pattou F, Piemonti L, Berney T, Gloyn AL, Ravassard P, Gomez-Skarmeta JL, Muller F, McCarthy MI, Ferrer J. Nat Genet. 2014 Feb;46(2):136-43. doi: 10.1038/ng.2870. Epub 2014 Jan 12. PubMed 24413736.
Backbone
  Vector backbone: pGL4.23-GW
  Backbone manufacturer: Ferrer Lab
  Backbone size w/o insert (bp): 4283
  Vector type: Mammalian Expression, Luciferase
Growth in bacteria
  Bacterial resistance: Ampicillin, 100 μg/mL
  Growth temperature: 37°C
  Growth strain: DH5alpha
  Copy number: Unknown
Gene/Insert
  Gene/Insert name: RAP1A inactive enhancer (alt name: RAP1A)
  Species: H. sapiens (human)
  Entrez Gene: RAP1A (a.k.a. C21KG, G-22K, KREV-1, KREV1, RAP1, SMGP21)
  Tag / fusion protein: Luciferase (C terminal on backbone)
  Cloning method: Gateway Cloning
  Sequencing primers: 5′ RVprimer3 (Promega): CTAGCAAAATAGGCTGTCCC
Terms and licenses: Academic/Nonprofit Terms; Industry Terms: Not Available to Industry
Depositor comments: chromosome : chr1; start: 112009519 end: 112010191 (genomic position corresponds to the version of the human genome hg18) Fw primer used for cloning: CACCGGAAATGTATCAAGATTCCAG Rv primer used for cloning: CGGTTACGTATGTCATCAGATTGAGC
How to cite: pGL4.23 C2_8 was a gift from Jorge Ferrer (Addgene plasmid # 60286 ; http://n2t.net/addgene:60286 ; RRID:Addgene_60286)
