[The description below was written by a language model from this plasmid's Addgene catalogue record.]
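Description:
pGL4.23 C2_8 is a mammalian luciferase reporter plasmid built on pGL4.23-GW, a Gateway-adapted version of the pGL4.23 minimal-promoter reporter backbone (4283 bp without insert). It is propagated in E. coli under ampicillin selection; the record does not state the copy number and includes no feature table, so the origin of replication and other backbone elements are not itemised.

The insert is a human genomic fragment from chromosome 1 near the RAP1A locus, spanning roughly 670 bp by its hg18 coordinates, which the depositor classifies as an inactive enhancer in human pancreatic islets. It was PCR-amplified and introduced by Gateway recombination, so that any regulatory activity it has acts on the minimal promoter driving the luc2 firefly luciferase gene. The catalogue lists luciferase as a "C-terminal tag", but this is best read as the backbone reporter. The insert is a noncoding regulatory sequence, not a protein-coding gene fused to luciferase. A minimal promoter on its own gives only low basal transcription, so the luciferase signal after transfection measures how much the cloned fragment stimulates transcription.

The plasmid comes from a study of pancreatic islet enhancer clusters and their enrichment for type 2 diabetes risk-associated variants. Given its annotation as an inactive enhancer, it most plausibly serves as a comparison or negative-control element alongside constructs carrying active islet enhancers in transient reporter assays. The record does not specify the cell lines or assay design used.
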