>Addgene plasmid #60286 | pGL4.23 C2_8 | addgene partial sequence | sequence record 97959 | RVprimer3 5'-CTAGCAAAATAGGCTGTCCC-3'
TTTCTCTGGCCTAACTGGCCGGTACCTGAGCTCCCGTCGACGAATTCTGCAGATATCACAAGTTTGTACA
AAAAAGCAGGCTCCGCGGCCGCCCCCTTCACCGGAAATGTATCAAGATTCCAGAATTGATAAACTTAGCT
ATACTTGGCATAATTTAGTACACCTGACCAAATGTATCTTTTAAGGAAAATAATGTTTTGGTCAACCTAG
AAAGTATTAGTCATGGCCTTAAATTTTTTCTGCATGGTTTACAAATTTTTTGTTTGTCTGCAATGATAAT
AGTTATACTGAAGAATATTCACTTTACTTAAGTAGATGGTAATACATTTAAAAAGCAGTCTTTCATTTCC
ATTTCACTTAGTCAAACATTTACTGGTGATGTGCTTTTGATGATTTGCTATGTTGCTAAAACAGGATATG
CATTCACTGTTTTTTGACAGCTCATGGATCCAAGAGCACATGTAGTTCCTAAAGGCACAGAGTATAGGAT
ATTTTTGGATACTGTGATATTCCCCCCTTTCTTCTGGTAATTAGAAGCATTCCCAGTATTAAACATTTAG
GAGGAAAAGTTATAGTCAAAGAAGACCATCTCTTTCTTTTAAATCATTTTAATATGAAGCATATATTTTA
CTTTAGAGCTTTAAAATGATTTAAAGTAACAATTTTAGTAACCTTTGGGTTTGTCTTGAAAGTATTTTCA
TTTCATTTGTTTCTAAAATACTTGTTTCTCTGAAGAGAGAAGATGGCTCAATCTGATGACATACGTAACC
GAAAGGGTGGGCGCGCCGACCCAGCTTTCTTGTACAAAGTGGTGATAAACCCGCTGATCAGCCTCGACTG
TGCTCGAGGATATCAAGATCTGGCCTCGGCGGCCAAGCTTA
