>Addgene plasmid #60286 | pGL4.23 C2_8 | addgene partial sequence | sequence record 98029 | ColEterm 5'-agctgataccgctcgccgcagccgaacg-3'
AGTTGCATGATAAAGAAGACAGTCATAAGTGCGGCGACGATAGTCATGCCCCGCGCCCACCGGAAGGAGC
TGACTGGGTTGAAGGCTCTCAAGGGCATCGGTCGACGGATCCTTATCGATTTTACCACATTTGTAGAGGT
TTTACTTGCTTTAAAAAACCTCCCACACCTCCCCCTGAACCTGAAACATAAAATGAATGCAATTGTTGTT
GTTAACTTGTTTATTGCAGCTTATAATGGTTACAAATAAAGCAATAGCATCACAAATTTCACAAATAAAG
CATTTTTTTCACTGCATTCTAGTTGTGGTTTGTCCAAACTCATCAATGTATCTTATCATGTCTGCTCGAA
GCGGCCGGCCGCCCCGACTCTAGAATTATTACACGGCGATCTTGCCGCCCTTCTTGGCCTTAATGAGAAT
CTCGCGGATCTTGCGGGCGTCCAACTTGCCGGTCAGTCCTTTAGGCACCTCGTCCACGAACACAACACCA
CCGCGCAGCTTCTTGGCGGTTGTAACCTGGCTGGCCACATAGTCCACGATCTCCTTCTCGGTCATGGTTT
TACCGTGTTCCAGCACGACGACTGCGGCGGGCAGCTCGCCGGCATCGTCGTCGGGCAAGCCGGCGACCCC
GGCGTCGAAGATGTTGGGGTGTTGCAGCAGGATGCTCTCCAGTTCGGCTGGGGCTACCTGGTAGCCCTTG
TATTTGATCAGGCTCTTCAGCCGGTCCACGATGAAGAAGTGCTCGTCCTCGTCCCAGTA
